>Addgene plasmid #18483 | T4 Lysozyme L99G WT* | addgene partial sequence | sequence record 24269 | 3primeUP
GCTACGAAAAAGCCCGCTCATTAGGCGGGCTCAGATCTGCTCATGTTTGACAGCTTATCATCGATAAGCT
TCGGCAATAAATTCTTGATATGTTTTCATATGTTTCCTTTAAATATTTTAATTAGTAATTGTCTATTCAA
GTAATTGTGAATATACTATCACAATTCCAAGAGAAAGTAAACAGCTTTATAGATTTTTATACGCGTCCCA
AGTGCCAGTTCTAAACGTTGTAATGACTCGTTTTGCGCGATTAGGTGTTTGATTATACCATCTACTTTTA
GCTAAGTTAACTGCTGCTTCATCCCAGCGTTTTTGTTGAAGCATACGTAAAGAGTTAGTAAATCCTGCCA
CACCGGTTTCTCCCATTTGGAAAACCATATTAATCCCTGCAGCGCGACGAACCGCATCAAGAGAATCATA
AACCGGTTTTAATTTAGCATTTCTCAGAATTCCGCGAACAGCAGCATCAACATCCTGATTAAAGAGTTTT
TCAGCCTCATCTTTTGTAATTACACCATTAGTATTACGCCCAATAGCTTTATCTAATTCAGATTTAGCAG
CATTAAGTGATGGACTTTTTGTAAGCAAATGACCGATGCCAATAGTGTAATAGCCTTCTGTGTCTTTATA
GATTTTAAGTCTAAGACCTTCATCTATACGTAACATTTCAAATATATTCATAATACCTCCTAAGCATCGA
TGGATCCTGTTTCCTGTGTGAAATTGTTATCCGCTCACAATTCCACACATTATACGAGCCGATGATTANT
GTCANCAGGGGATGGGGAGTAGCTGATCTGTTCCTGGTGAANTGTATCGCTC
