[The description below was written by a language model from this plasmid's Addgene catalogue record.]
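Description:
T4 Lysozyme L99G WT* is a bacterial expression plasmid built on the pHS1403 backbone (about 5 kb without insert) that carries the bacteriophage T4 lysozyme gene (gene e). It is a high-copy plasmid propagated in E. coli under ampicillin selection. The record does not name the origin of replication or the promoter driving expression, and no feature table is available to confirm the regulatory elements of the backbone.

The insert is roughly 600 bp and was cloned as a BamHI–HindIII fragment, with both sites preserved. According to the depositor's notes, the BamHI site lies 27 bp from the start codon and the HindIII site 115 bp from the stop codon, so the fragment includes short flanking untranslated regions on either side of the coding sequence. No fusion tags or reporters are listed, which suggests the protein is expressed in untagged form.

The encoded protein carries the substitution L99G in the "WT*" background. The record does not define that designation; in the T4 lysozyme literature it generally refers to the cysteine-free pseudo-wild-type protein used as a reference for mutational work. Leucine 99 is generally described as a buried residue in the hydrophobic core of the C-terminal domain, so replacing it with glycine would remove a large side chain. Substitutions of this kind are typically used to study cavity formation, protein stability, folding and ligand binding in an engineered pocket. The record itself states no specific purpose, but the construct is suited to recombinant production of this variant for structural and biophysical analysis.
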