Addgene plasmid #18483: T4 Lysozyme L99G WT*
Depositing lab: Brian Matthews. Depositing organization: University of Oregon.
Backbone
  Vector backbone: pHS1403
  Backbone size w/o insert (bp): 5000
  Vector type: Bacterial Expression
Growth in bacteria
  Bacterial resistance: Ampicillin, 100 μg/mL
  Growth temperature: 37°C
  Growth strain: DH5alpha
  Copy number: High Copy
Gene/Insert
  Gene/Insert name: T4 Lysozyme
  Species: Bacteriophage T4
  Insert size (bp): 600
  Mutation: L99G WT*
  GenBank ID: NP_049736
  Entrez Gene: e (a.k.a. T4p123)
  Cloning method: Restriction Enzyme; 5′ cloning site BamHI (not destroyed); 3′ cloning site HindIII (not destroyed)
  Sequencing primers: 5′ na; 3′ GGCGTATCACGAGGCCC
Terms and licenses: Academic/Nonprofit Terms; Industry Terms: Not Available to Industry
Depositor comments: The BamHI site is 27 bp from the ATG and the HindIII site is 115 bp from the stop.
How to cite: T4 Lysozyme L99G WT* was a gift from Brian Matthews (Addgene plasmid # 18483 ; http://n2t.net/addgene:18483 ; RRID:Addgene_18483)
